Addgene plasmid #107494: pCEP4-SERTP499K-myc
Purpose: Mammalian expression plasmid for codon optimized mutant hSERT with internal MYC tag inserted in ECL2, mutation P499K conferring gain of function phenotype
Depositing lab: Erik Procko. Publication: Deep Mutagenesis of a Transporter for Uptake of a Non-Native Substrate Identifies Conformationally Dynamic Regions. Young HJ, Chan M, Selvam B, Szymanski SK, Shukla D, Procko E. bioRxiv 2021.04.19.440442 10.1101/2021.04.19.440442.
Backbone
  Vector backbone: pCEP4
  Backbone manufacturer: Invitrogen
  Backbone size w/o insert (bp): 10410
  Vector type: Mammalian Expression
  Selectable markers: Hygromycin
Growth in bacteria
  Bacterial resistance: Ampicillin, 100 μg/mL
  Growth temperature: 37°C
  Growth strain: DH5alpha
  Copy number: High Copy
Gene/Insert
  Gene/Insert name: Serotonin Transporter (SERT) (alt name: SLC6A4)
  Species: H. sapiens (human)
  Insert size (bp): 1985
  Mutation: P499K
  Entrez Gene: SLC6A4 (a.k.a. 5-HTT, 5-HTTLPR, 5HTT, HTT, OCD1, SERT, SERT1, hSERT)
  Promoter: CMV
  Cloning method: Restriction Enzyme; 5′ cloning site NHE1 (not destroyed); 3′ cloning site XHO1 (not destroyed)
  Sequencing primers: 5′ CMV Forward; 3′ EBV Reverse
Terms and licenses: Academic/Nonprofit Terms; Industry Terms: Not Available to Industry
Depositor comments: Please visit https://doi.org/10.1101/2021.04.19.440442 for bioRxiv preprint.
How to cite: pCEP4-SERTP499K-myc was a gift from Erik Procko (Addgene plasmid # 107494 ; http://n2t.net/addgene:107494 ; RRID:Addgene_107494)
