[The description below was written by a language model from this plasmid's Addgene catalogue record and pLannotate feature annotations shown in this document.]
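Description:
pCEP4-SERTP499K-myc is a mammalian expression plasmid built on the Invitrogen pCEP4 backbone, an Epstein-Barr virus-based episomal vector. The annotated 12,149 bp sequence carries the EBV oriP replication origin together with a full EBNA1 coding sequence, the pair that allows the plasmid to replicate and persist extrachromosomally in permissive primate cells rather than relying on integration. Stable maintenance in mammalian cells is selected with hygromycin, through a hygromycin B phosphotransferase cassette driven by a minimal HSV thymidine kinase promoter and terminated by the HSV TK polyadenylation signal. In E. coli the plasmid is propagated through a high-copy ColE1/pUC-type origin with ampicillin resistance from β-lactamase. Several short annotated fragments (rop, tet promoter, TcR, and herpesvirus glycoprotein or other viral coding fragments) appear to be backbone remnants flanking these elements rather than functional parts.

The payload is a codon-optimized human serotonin transporter (SERT, SLC6A4) cloned between retained NheI and XhoI sites and expressed from the CMV immediate early enhancer and promoter, with the SV40 polyadenylation signal lying downstream across the circular junction. According to the record, a MYC epitope is inserted internally in extracellular loop 2, a position that should make the tag accessible for detecting transporter at the cell surface; the tag is not separately annotated in the feature table. The transporter carries the P499K substitution, which the depositor describes as conferring a gain-of-function phenotype. The associated work is a deep mutagenesis study of a transporter for uptake of a non-native substrate, so this construct serves to express and characterize an individual mutant in cultured mammalian cells.
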