Features (pLannotate 1.2.2; 22 found; start..end, strand, type, name):
     14..148     -  polyA_signal   SV40 poly(A) signal: SV40 polyadenylation signal
    171..254     -  CDS            large T antigen (fragment): large T antigen from SV40 (simian virus 40)
    257..297     +  CDS            rop (fragment): Rop protein, which maintains plasmids at low copy number; rop
    409..427     -  misc_feature   MCS (fragment): pUC18/19 multiple cloning site
    873..2662    -  rep_origin     oriP: Epstein-Barr virus oriP replication origin (Yates et al., 2000)
   2667..2885    -  CDS            gL (fragment): GL_EBVB9 - Experimental evidence at protein level: Swiss-Prot protein existence level 1. The heterodimer glycoprotein H-glycoprotein L is required for the fusion of viral and plasma membranes leading to virus entry into the host cell. Acts as a functional inhibitor of gH and maintains gH in an inhibited form. Upon binding to host integrins, gL dissociates from gH leading to activation of the viral fusion glycoproteins gB and gH. Fusion of EBV with B-lymphocytes requires the additional receptor- binding protein gp42, which forms a complex with gH/gL. The heterodimer gH/gL targets also host EPHA
   2968..4893    -  CDS            EBNA1: Epstein-Barr nuclear antigen 1, also known as EBNA-1 crucial for latent viral infection, and for episomal amplification of vectors containing the oriP origin (Okita et al., 2013)
   4931..5275    -  CDS            BRRF2_EBVB9 (fragment): Protein inferred from homology: Swiss-Prot protein existence level 3. From Epstein-Barr virus (strain B95-8) (HHV-4) (Human herpesvirus 4).
   5278..5301    -  promoter       tet promoter (fragment): E. coli promoter for tetracycline efflux protein gene
   5414..5518    +  promoter       AmpR promoter: bla
   5519..6379    +  CDS            AmpR: β-lactamase; bla; confers resistance to ampicillin, carbenicillin, and related antibiotics
   6550..7138    +  rep_origin     ori: high-copy-number ColE1/pMB1/pBR322/pUC origin of replication
   7184..7342    -  CDS            TcR (fragment): tetracycline efflux protein; tet; confers resistance to tetracycline
   7463..7663    -  CDS            MDV035 (fragment): UL24_GAHVM - Protein inferred from homology: Swiss-Prot protein existence level 3. May play a role in the dispersal of host nucleolin from the nucleolus throughout the nucleus leading to a decrease in ribosome biogenesis. From Gallid herpesvirus 2 (strain Chicken/Md5/ATCC VR-987) (GaHV-2) (Marek's disease herpesvirus type 1).
   7652..7714    +  promoter       Mini-TK promoter: minimal herpes simplex virus (HSV) thymidine kinase promoter
   7757..8794    +  CDS            HygR: hygromycin B phosphotransferase confers resistance to hygromycin
   8836..8884    +  polyA_signal   HSV TK poly(A) signal: herpes simplex virus thymidine kinase polyadenylation signal (Cole and Stacy, 1985)
   9084..9308    +  CDS            gH (fragment): GH_HHV11 - Experimental evidence at protein level: Swiss-Prot protein existence level 1. The heterodimer glycoprotein H-glycoprotein L is required for the fusion of viral and plasma membranes leading to virus entry into the host cell. Following initial binding to host receptor, membrane fusion is mediated by the fusion machinery composed of gB and the heterodimer gH/gL. May also be involved in the fusion between the virion envelope and the outer nuclear membrane during virion morphogenesis. From Human herpesvirus 1 (strain 17) (HHV-1) (Human herpes simplex virus 1).
   9339..9364    -  CDS            bla(M) (fragment): β-lactamase lacking the signal sequence; bla(M); allows cytosolic expression of β-lactamase
   9538..9917    +  enhancer       CMV enhancer: human cytomegalovirus immediate early enhancer
   9919..10118   +  promoter       CMV promoter: human cytomegalovirus (CMV) immediate early promoter
  10176..12137   +  CDS            SLC6A4: SC6A4_HUMAN - Also known as HTT, SERT. Experimental evidence at protein level: Swiss-Prot protein existence level 1. Serotonin transporter whose primary function in the central nervous system involves the regulation of serotonergic signaling via transport of serotonin molecules from the synaptic cleft back into the pre-synaptic terminal for re-utilization. Plays a key role in mediating regulation of the availability of serotonin to other receptors of serotonergic systems. Terminates the action of serotonin and recycles it in a sodium-dependent manner. From Homo sapiens (Human).
>Addgene plasmid #107494 | pCEP4-SERTP499K-myc | depositor full sequence | sequence record 205711 | pCEP4-SERTP499K-myc sequence 12149 bps
GCCGGCAAGGCCGGATCCAGACATGATAAGATACATTGATGAGTTTGGACAAACCACAACTAGAATGCAG
TGAAAAAAATGCTTTATTTGTGAAATTTGTGATGCTATTGCTTTATTTGTAACCATTATAAGCTGCAATA
AACAAGTTAACAACAACAATTGCATTCATTTTATGTTTCAGGTTCAGGGGGAGGTGTGGGAGGTTTTTTA
AAGCAAGTAAAACCTCTACAAATGTGGTATGGCTGATTATGATCCGGCTGCCTCGCGCGTTTCGGTGATG
ACGGTGAAAACCTCTGACACATGCAGCTCCCGGAGACGGTCACAGCTTGTCTGTAAGCGGATGCCGGGAG
CAGACAAGCCCGTCAGGGCGCGTCAGCGGGTGTTGGCGGGTGTCGGGGCGCAGCCATGAGGTCGACTCTA
GAGGATCGATCCCCGCCCCGGACGAACTAAACCTGACTACGACATCTCTGCCCCTTCTTCGCGGGGCAGT
GCATGTAATCCCTTCAGTTGGTTGGTACAACTTGCCAACTGGGCCCTGTTCCACATGTGACACGGGGGGG
GACCAAACACAAAGGGGTTCTCTGACTGTAGTTGACATCCTTATAAATGGATGTGCACATTTGCCAACAC
TGAGTGGCTTTCATCCTGGAGCAGACTTTGCAGTCTGTGGACTGCAACACAACATTGCCTTTATGTGTAA
CTCTTGGCTGAAGCTCTTACACCAATGCTGGGGGACATGTACCTCCCAGGGGCCCAGGAAGACTACGGGA
GGCTACACCAACGTCAATCAGAGGGGCCTGTGTAGCTACCGATAAGCGGACCCTCAAGAGGGCATTAGCA
ATAGTGTTTATAAGGCCCCCTTGTTAACCCTAAACGGGTAGCATATGCTTCCCGGGTAGTAGTATATACT
ATCCAGACTAACCCTAATTCAATAGCATATGTTACCCAACGGGAAGCATATGCTATCGAATTAGGGTTAG
TAAAAGGGTCCTAAGGAACAGCGATATCTCCCACCCCATGAGCTGTCACGGTTTTATTTACATGGGGTCA
GGATTCCACGAGGGTAGTGAACCATTTTAGTCACAAGGGCAGTGGCTGAAGATCAAGGAGCGGGCAGTGA
ACTCTCCTGAATCTTCGCCTGCTTCTTCATTCTCCTTCGTTTAGCTAATAGAATAACTGCTGAGTTGTGA
ACAGTAAGGTGTATGTGAGGTGCTCGAAAACAAGGTTTCAGGTGACGCCCCCAGAATAAAATTTGGACGG
GGGGTTCAGTGGTGGCATTGTGCTATGACACCAATATAACCCTCACAAACCCCTTGGGCAATAAATACTA
GTGTAGGAATGAAACATTCTGAATATCTTTAACAATAGAAATCCATGGGGTGGGGACAAGCCGTAAAGAC
TGGATGTCCATCTCACACGAATTTATGGCTATGGGCAACACATAATCCTAGTGCAATATGATACTGGGGT
TATTAAGATGTGTCCCAGGCAGGGACCAAGACAGGTGAACCATGTTGTTACACTCTATTTGTAACAAGGG
GAAAGAGAGTGGACGCCGACAGCAGCGGACTCCACTGGTTGTCTCTAACACCCCCGAAAATTAAACGGGG
CTCCACGCCAATGGGGCCCATAAACAAAGACAAGTGGCCACTCTTTTTTTTGAAATTGTGGAGTGGGGGC
ACGCGTCAGCCCCCACACGCCGCCCTGCGGTTTTGGACTGTAAAATAAGGGTGTAATAACTTGGCTGATT
GTAACCCCGCTAACCACTGCGGTCAAACCACTTGCCCACAAAACCACTAATGGCACCCCGGGGAATACCT
GCATAAGTAGGTGGGCGGGCCAAGATAGGGGCGCGATTGCTGCGATCTGGAGGACAAATTACACACACTT
GCGCCTGAGCGCCAAGCACAGGGTTGTTGGTCCTCATATTCACGAGGTCGCTGAGAGCACGGTGGGCTAA
TGTTGCCATGGGTAGCATATACTACCCAAATATCTGGATAGCATATGCTATCCTAATCTATATCTGGGTA
GCATAGGCTATCCTAATCTATATCTGGGTAGCATATGCTATCCTAATCTATATCTGGGTAGTATATGCTA
TCCTAATTTATATCTGGGTAGCATAGGCTATCCTAATCTATATCTGGGTAGCATATGCTATCCTAATCTA
TATCTGGGTAGTATATGCTATCCTAATCTGTATCCGGGTAGCATATGCTATCCTAATAGAGATTAGGGTA
GTATATGCTATCCTAATTTATATCTGGGTAGCATATACTACCCAAATATCTGGATAGCATATGCTATCCT
AATCTATATCTGGGTAGCATATGCTATCCTAATCTATATCTGGGTAGCATAGGCTATCCTAATCTATATC
TGGGTAGCATATGCTATCCTAATCTATATCTGGGTAGTATATGCTATCCTAATTTATATCTGGGTAGCAT
AGGCTATCCTAATCTATATCTGGGTAGCATATGCTATCCTAATCTATATCTGGGTAGTATATGCTATCCT
AATCTGTATCCGGGTAGCATATGCTATCCTCATGCATATACAGTCAGCATATGATACCCAGTAGTAGAGT
GGGAGTGCTATCCTTTGCATATGCCGCCACCTCCCAAGGGGGCGTGAATTTTCGCTGCTTGTCCTTTTCC
TGCATGCTGGTTGCTCCCATTCTTAGGTGAATTTAAGGAGGCCAGGCTAAAGCCGTCGCATGTCTGATTG
CTCACCAGGTAAATGTCGCTAATGTTTTCCAACGCGAGAAGGTGTTGAGCGCGGAGCTGAGTGACGTGAC
AACATGGGTATGCCCAATTGCCCCATGTTGGGAGGACGAAAATGGTGACAAGACAGATGGCCAGAAATAC
ACCAACAGCACGCATGATGTCTACTGGGGATTTATTCTTTAGTGCGGGGGAATACACGGCTTTTAATACG
ATTGAGGGCGTCTCCTAACAAGTTACATCACTCCTGCCCTTCCTCACCCTCATCTCCATCACCTCCTTCA
TCTCCGTCATCTCCGTCATCACCCTCCGCGGCAGCCCCTTCCACCATAGGTGGAAACCAGGGAGGCAAAT
CTACTCCATCGTCAAAGCTGCACACAGTCACCCTGATATTGCAGGTAGGAGCGGGCTTTGTCATAACAAG
GTCCTTAATCGCATCCTTCAAAACCTCAGCAAATATATGAGTTTGTAAAAAGACCATGAAATAACAGACA
ATGGACTCCCTTAGCGGGCCAGGTTGTGGGCCGGGTCCAGGGGCCATTCCAAAGGGGAGACGACTCAATG
GTGTAAGACGACATTGTGGAATAGCAAGGGCAGTTCCTCGCCTTAGGTTGTAAAGGGAGGTCTTACTACC
TCCATATACGAACACACCGGCGACCCAAGTTCCTTCGTCGGTAGTCCTTTCTACGTGACTCCTAGCCAGG
AGAGCTCTTAAACCTTCTGCAATGTTCTCAAATTTCGGGTTGGAACCTCCTTGACCACGATGCTTTCCAA
ACCACCCTCCTTTTTTGCGCCTGCCTCCATCACCCTGACCCCGGGGTCCAGTGCTTGGGCCTTCTCCTGG
GTCATCTGCGGGGCCCTGCTCTATCGCTCCCGGGGGCACGTCAGGCTCACCATCTGGGCCACCTTCTTGG
TGGTATTCAAAATAATCGGCTTCCCCTACAGGGTGGAAAAATGGCCTTCTACCTGGAGGGGGCCTGCGCG
GTGGAGACCCGGATGATGATGACTGACTACTGGGACTCCTGGGCCTCTTTTCTCCACGTCCACGACCTCT
CCCCCTGGCTCTTTCACGACTTCCCCCCCTGGCTCTTTCACGTCCTCTACCCCGGCGGCCTCCACTACCT
CCTCGACCCCGGCCTCCACTACCTCCTCGACCCCGGCCTCCACTGCCTCCTCGACCCCGGCCTCCACCTC
CTGCTCCTGCCCCTCCTGCTCCTGCCCCTCCTCCTGCTCCTGCCCCTCCTGCCCCTCCTGCTCCTGCCCC
TCCTGCCCCTCCTGCTCCTGCCCCTCCTGCCCCTCCTGCTCCTGCCCCTCCTGCCCCTCCTCCTGCTCCT
GCCCCTCCTGCCCCTCCTCCTGCTCCTGCCCCTCCTGCCCCTCCTGCTCCTGCCCCTCCTGCCCCTCCTG
CTCCTGCCCCTCCTGCCCCTCCTGCTCCTGCCCCTCCTGCTCCTGCCCCTCCTGCTCCTGCCCCTCCTGC
TCCTGCCCCTCCTGCCCCTCCTGCCCCTCCTCCTGCTCCTGCCCCTCCTGCTCCTGCCCCTCCTGCCCCT
CCTGCCCCTCCTGCTCCTGCCCCTCCTCCTGCTCCTGCCCCTCCTGCCCCTCCTGCCCCTCCTCCTGCTC
CTGCCCCTCCTGCCCCTCCTCCTGCTCCTGCCCCTCCTCCTGCTCCTGCCCCTCCTGCCCCTCCTGCCCC
TCCTCCTGCTCCTGCCCCTCCTGCCCCTCCTCCTGCTCCTGCCCCTCCTCCTGCTCCTGCCCCTCCTGCC
CCTCCTGCCCCTCCTCCTGCTCCTGCCCCTCCTCCTGCTCCTGCCCCTCCTGCCCCTCCTGCCCCTCCTG
CCCCTCCTCCTGCTCCTGCCCCTCCTCCTGCTCCTGCCCCTCCTGCTCCTGCCCCTCCCGCTCCTGCTCC
TGCTCCTGTTCCACCGTGGGTCCCTTTGCAGCCAATGCAACTTGGACGTTTTTGGGGTCTCCGGACACCA
TCTCTATGTCTTGGCCCTGATCCTGAGCCGCCCGGGGCTCCTGGTCTTCCGCCTCCTCGTCCTCGTCCTC
TTCCCCGTCCTCGTCCATGGTTATCACCCCCTCTTCTTTGAGGTCCACTGCCGCCGGAGCCTTCTGGTCC
AGATGTGTCTCCCTTCTCTCCTAGGCCATTTCCAGGTCCTGTACCTGGCCCCTCGTCAGACATGATTCAC
ACTAAAAGAGATCAATAGACATCTTTATTAGACGACGCTCAGTGAATACAGGGAGTGCAGACTCCTGCCC
CCTCCAACAGCCCCCCCACCCTCATCCCCTTCATGGTCGCTGTCAGACAGATCCAGGTCTGAAAATTCCC
CATCCTCCGAACCATCCTCGTCCTCATCACCAATTACTCGCAGCCCGGAAAACTCCCGCTGAACATCCTC
AAGATTTGCGTCCTGAGCCTCAAGCCAGGCCTCAAATTCCTCGTCCCCCTTTTTGCTGGACGGTAGGGAT
GGGGATTCTCGGGACCCCTCCTCTTCCTCTTCAAGGTCACCAGACAGAGATGCTACTGGGGCAACGGAAG
AAAAGCTGGGTGCGGCCTGTGAGGATCAGCTTATCGATGATAAGCTGTCAAACATGAGAATTCTTGAAGA
CGAAAGGGCCTCGTGATACGCCTATTTTTATAGGTTAATGTCATGATAATAATGGTTTCTTAGACGTCAG
GTGGCACTTTTCGGGGAAATGTGCGCGGAACCCCTATTTGTTTATTTTTCTAAATACATTCAAATATGTA
TCCGCTCATGAGACAATAACCCTGATAAATGCTTCAATAATATTGAAAAAGGAAGAGTATGAGTATTCAA
CATTTCCGTGTCGCCCTTATTCCCTTTTTTGCGGCATTTTGCCTTCCTGTTTTTGCTCACCCAGAAACGC
TGGTGAAAGTAAAAGATGCTGAAGATCAGTTGGGTGCACGAGTGGGTTACATCGAACTGGATCTCAACAG
CGGTAAGATCCTTGAGAGTTTTCGCCCCGAAGAACGTTTTCCAATGATGAGCACTTTTAAAGTTCTGCTA
TGTGGCGCGGTATTATCCCGTGTTGACGCCGGGCAAGAGCAACTCGGTCGCCGCATACACTATTCTCAGA
ATGACTTGGTTGAGTACTCACCAGTCACAGAAAAGCATCTTACGGATGGCATGACAGTAAGAGAATTATG
CAGTGCTGCCATAACCATGAGTGATAACACTGCGGCCAACTTACTTCTGACAACGATCGGAGGACCGAAG
GAGCTAACCGCTTTTTTGCACAACATGGGGGATCATGTAACTCGCCTTGATCGTTGGGAACCGGAGCTGA
ATGAAGCCATACCAAACGACGAGCGTGACACCACGATGCCTGCAGCAATGGCAACAACGTTGCGCAAACT
ATTAACTGGCGAACTACTTACTCTAGCTTCCCGGCAACAATTAATAGACTGGATGGAGGCGGATAAAGTT
GCAGGACCACTTCTGCGCTCGGCCCTTCCGGCTGGCTGGTTTATTGCTGATAAATCTGGAGCCGGTGAGC
GTGGGTCTCGCGGTATCATTGCAGCACTGGGGCCAGATGGTAAGCCCTCCCGTATCGTAGTTATCTACAC
GACGGGGAGTCAGGCAACTATGGATGAACGAAATAGACAGATCGCTGAGATAGGTGCCTCACTGATTAAG
CATTGGTAACTGTCAGACCAAGTTTACTCATATATACTTTAGATTGATTTAAAACTTCATTTTTAATTTA
AAAGGATCTAGGTGAAGATCCTTTTTGATAATCTCATGACCAAAATCCCTTAACGTGAGTTTTCGTTCCA
CTGAGCGTCAGACCCCGTAGAAAAGATCAAAGGATCTTCTTGAGATCCTTTTTTTCTGCGCGTAATCTGC
TGCTTGCAAACAAAAAAACCACCGCTACCAGCGGTGGTTTGTTTGCCGGATCAAGAGCTACCAACTCTTT
TTCCGAAGGTAACTGGCTTCAGCAGAGCGCAGATACCAAATACTGTCCTTCTAGTGTAGCCGTAGTTAGG
CCACCACTTCAAGAACTCTGTAGCACCGCCTACATACCTCGCTCTGCTAATCCTGTTACCAGTGGCTGCT
GCCAGTGGCGATAAGTCGTGTCTTACCGGGTTGGACTCAAGACGATAGTTACCGGATAAGGCGCAGCGGT
CGGGCTGAACGGGGGGTTCGTGCACACAGCCCAGCTTGGAGCGAACGACCTACACCGAACTGAGATACCT
ACAGCGTGAGCTATGAGAAAGCGCCACGCTTCCCGAAGGGAGAAAGGCGGACAGGTATCCGGTAAGCGGC
AGGGTCGGAACAGGAGAGCGCACGAGGGAGCTTCCAGGGGGAAACGCCTGGTATCTTTATAGTCCTGTCG
GGTTTCGCCACCTCTGACTTGAGCGTCGATTTTTGTGATGCTCGTCAGGGGGGCGGAGCCTATGGAAAAA
CGCCAGCAACGCGGCCTTTTTACGGTTCCTGGCCTTTTGCTGGCCTTGAAGCTGTCCCTGATGGTCGTCA
TCTACCTGCCTGGACAGCATGGCCTGCAACGCGGGCATCCCGATGCCGCCGGAAGCGAGAAGAATCATAA
TGGGGAAGGCCATCCAGCCTCGCGTCGCGAACGCCAGCAAGACGTAGCCCAGCGCGTCGGCCCCGAGATG
CGCCGCGTGCGGCTGCTGGAGATGGCGGACGCGATGGATATGTTCTGCCAAGGGTTGGTTTGCGCATTCA
CAGTTCTCCGCAAGAATTGATTGGCTCCAATTCTTGGAGTGGTGAATCCGTTAGCGAGGTGCCGCCCTGC
TTCATCCCCGTGGCCCGTTGCTCGCGTTTGCTGGCGGTGTCCCCGGAAGAAATATATTTGCATGTCTTTA
GTTCTATGATGACACAAACCCCGCCCAGCGTCTTGTCATTGGCGAATTCGAACACGCAGATGCAGTCGGG
GCGGCGCGGTCCGAGGTCCACTTCGCATATTAAGGTGACGCGTGTGGCCTCGAACACCGAGCGACCCTGC
AGCGACCCGCTTAACAGCGTCAACAGCGTGCCGCAGATCCCGGGGGGCAATGAGATATGAAAAAGCCTGA
ACTCACCGCGACGTCTGTCGAGAAGTTTCTGATCGAAAAGTTCGACAGCGTCTCCGACCTGATGCAGCTC
TCGGAGGGCGAAGAATCTCGTGCTTTCAGCTTCGATGTAGGAGGGCGTGGATATGTCCTGCGGGTAAATA
GCTGCGCCGATGGTTTCTACAAAGATCGTTATGTTTATCGGCACTTTGCATCGGCCGCGCTCCCGATTCC
GGAAGTGCTTGACATTGGGGAATTCAGCGAGAGCCTGACCTATTGCATCTCCCGCCGTGCACAGGGTGTC
ACGTTGCAAGACCTGCCTGAAACCGAACTGCCCGCTGTTCTGCAGCCGGTCGCGGAGGCCATGGATGCGA
TCGCTGCGGCCGATCTTAGCCAGACGAGCGGGTTCGGCCCATTCGGACCGCAAGGAATCGGTCAATACAC
TACATGGCGTGATTTCATATGCGCGATTGCTGATCCCCATGTGTATCACTGGCAAACTGTGATGGACGAC
ACCGTCAGTGCGTCCGTCGCGCAGGCTCTCGATGAGCTGATGCTTTGGGCCGAGGACTGCCCCGAAGTCC
GGCACCTCGTGCACGCGGATTTCGGCTCCAACAATGTCCTGACGGACAATGGCCGCATAACAGCGGTCAT
TGACTGGAGCGAGGCGATGTTCGGGGATTCCCAATACGAGGTCGCCAACATCTTCTTCTGGAGGCCGTGG
TTGGCTTGTATGGAGCAGCAGACGCGCTACTTCGAGCGGAGGCATCCGGAGCTTGCAGGATCGCCGCGGC
TCCGGGCGTATATGCTCCGCATTGGTCTTGACCAACTCTATCAGAGCTTGGTTGACGGCAATTTCGATGA
TGCAGCTTGGGCGCAGGGTCGATGCGACGCAATCGTCCGATCCGGAGCCGGGACTGTCGGGCGTACACAA
ATCGCCCGCAGAAGCGCGGCCGTCTGGACCGATGGCTGTGTAGAAGTACTCGCCGATAGTGGAAACCGAC
GCCCCAGCACTCGTCCGGATCGGGAGATGGGGGAGGCTAACTGAAACACGGAAGGAGACAATACCGGAAG
GAACCCGCGCTATGACGGCAATAAAAAGACAGAATAAAACGCACGGGTGTTGGGTCGTTTGTTCATAAAC
GCGGGGTTCGGTCCCAGGGCTGGCACTCTGTCGATACCCCACCGAGACCCCATTGGGGCCAATACGCCCG
CGTTTCTTCCTTTTCCCCACCCCACCCCCCAAGTTCGGGTGAAGGCCCAGGGCTCGCAGCCAACGTCGGG
GCGGCAGGCCCTGCCATAGCCACTGGCCCCGTGGGTTAGGGACGGGGTCCCCCATGGGGAATGGTTTATG
GTTCGTGGGGGTTATTATTTTGGGCGTTGCGTGGGGTCAGGTCCACGACTGGACTGAGCAGACAGACCCA
TGGTTTTTGGATGGCCTGGGCATGGACCGCATGTACTGGCGCGACACGAACACCGGGCGTCTGTGGCTGC
CAAACACCCCCGACCCCCAAAAACCACCGCGCGGATTTCTGGCGTGCCAAGCTAGTCGACCAATTCTCAT
GTTTGACAGCTTATCATCGCAGATCCGGGCAACGTTGTTGCCATTGCTGCAGGCGCAGAACTGGTAGGTA
TGGAAGATCTATACATTGAATCAATATTGGCAATTAGCCATATTAGTCATTGGTTATATAGCATAAATCA
ATATTGGCTATTGGCCATTGCATACGTTGTATCTATATCATAATATGTACATTTATATTGGCTCATGTCC
AATATGACCGCCATGTTGACATTGATTATTGACTAGTTATTAATAGTAATCAATTACGGGGTCATTAGTT
CATAGCCCATATATGGAGTTCCGCGTTACATAACTTACGGTAAATGGCCCGCCTGGCTGACCGCCCAACG
ACCCCCGCCCATTGACGTCAATAATGACGTATGTTCCCATAGTAACGCCAATAGGGACTTTCCATTGACG
TCAATGGGTGGAGTATTTACGGTAAACTGCCCACTTGGCAGTACATCAAGTGTATCATATGCCAAGTCCG
CCCCCTATTGACGTCAATGACGGTAAATGGCCCGCCTGGCATTATGCCCAGTACATGACCTTACGGGACT
TTCCTACTTGGCAGTACATCTACGTATTAGTCATCGCTATTACCATGGTGATGCGGTTTTGGCAGTACAC
CAATGGGCGTGGATAGCGGTTTGACTCACGGGGATTTCCAAGTCTCCACCCCATTGACGTCAATGGGAGT
TTGTTTTGGCACCAAAATCAACGGGACTTTCCAAAATGTCGTAATAACCCCGCCCCGTTGACGCAAATGG
GCGGTAGGCGTGTACGGTGGGAGGTCTATATAAGCAGAGCTCGTTTAGTGAACCGTCAGATCTCTAGAAG
CTGGGTACCAGCTGCTAGCGCCACCATGGAGACCACCCCCCTGAACAGTCAAAAGCAACTCTCTGCCTGT
GAGGATGGAGAGGACTGTCAGGAGAATGGCGTTCTTCAAAAGGTTGTACCCACCCCTGGAGATAAGGTGG
AAAGCGGCCAGATTTCCAACGGCTACAGCGCCGTGCCATCACCTGGAGCCGGGGATGATACACGGCACAG
CATTCCCGCAACCACCACGACACTGGTTGCAGAGCTTCACCAGGGCGAGAGGGAGACGTGGGGCAAAAAG
GTAGATTTTCTGCTTTCCGTGATCGGTTACGCGGTCGATCTGGGGAACGTGTGGAGGTTCCCTTACATTT
GTTACCAAAACGGAGGGGGTGCCTTCTTGCTGCCCTACACAATTATGGCGATTTTTGGGGGTATCCCGCT
CTTCTACATGGAACTGGCCTTGGGTCAGTACCACCGGAACGGCTGCATTAGCATTTGGCGCAAGATATGC
CCCATTTTCAAGGGAATCGGATACGCAATCTGTATAATCGCGTTCTATATTGCATCATATTACAACACCA
TCATGGCCTGGGCCCTTTATTACTTGATCAGCAGTTTCACCGACCAATTGCCGTGGACGAGCTGTAAGAA
CTCATGGAATACCGGGAACTGTACCAACTACTTCTCTGAGGACAGCTCAGGAGGTAGCGGGGGTGAACAG
AAGCTGATTAGCGAGGAGGACTTGGGCAGTCCAGGCGGAAGCGGCAACATCACTTGGACACTCCATAGTA
CGAGCCCCGCAGAGGAGTTTTACACCAGGCACGTACTGCAGATTCATAGGAGCAAGGGTCTGCAAGACCT
GGGCGGTATTAGCTGGCAGCTCGCATTGTGCATAATGTTGATCTTTACGGTGATCTATTTCTCTATCTGG
AAGGGAGTAAAGACATCCGGCAAGGTGGTGTGGGTGACGGCGACCTTCCCCTACATTATACTCAGCGTGT
TGTTGGTGAGGGGGGCAACCCTGCCTGGGGCCTGGCGAGGCGTGCTGTTCTATCTCAAGCCAAACTGGCA
GAAGCTTCTTGAAACCGGAGTGTGGATCGACGCGGCCGCGCAAATCTTCTTTTCCCTCGGTCCCGGCTTC
GGGGTCCTTCTGGCATTCGCAAGCTACAACAAGTTCAACAATAACTGCTACCAGGACGCCCTCGTGACAA
GTGTAGTGAACTGCATGACCTCTTTCGTGAGCGGGTTTGTGATCTTCACAGTACTCGGATATATGGCTGA
GATGAGGAACGAAGATGTTAGTGAGGTTGCCAAAGACGCTGGCCCGAGCCTGTTGTTCATCACATACGCC
GAGGCTATCGCGAACATGCCCGCATCTACTTTCTTCGCCATCATCTTTTTCCTGATGCTGATAACCCTTG
GGCTGGATAGCACCTTCGCCGGACTGGAGGGTGTCATCACTGCCGTTCTCGACGAGTTCCCCCATGTGTG
GGCCAAGCGACGGGAAAGGTTCGTGCTGGCCGTCGTAATCACATGCTTCTTCGGCTCACTGGTGACCCTT
ACCTTTGGCGGTGCGTACGTGGTCAAGCTGCTCGAAGAGTACGCCACTGGAAAGGCGGTTCTGACCGTGG
CATTGATCGAGGCCGTGGCCGTAAGCTGGTTTTACGGCATCACGCAGTTCTGTAGGGACGTGAAAGAGAT
GCTGGGCTTTTCTCCCGGTTGGTTTTGGAGGATTTGTTGGGTAGCAATTAGCCCCCTGTTTCTCCTTTTC
ATTATTTGCTCTTTTCTGATGTCTCCACCGCAGCTCCGACTGTTTCAGTACAACTACCCCTACTGGTCAA
TTATCCTGGGCTATTGTATCGGCACCTCAAGTTTCATCTGCATCCCCACATACATCGCATACAGACTGAT
AATTACGCCCGGTACTTTTAAGGAGCGAATCATTAAAAGCATAACCCCCGAAACCCCCACCGAGATCCCT
TGTGGCGATATAAGACTCAATGCGGTCTAATAGCTCGAG
