>Addgene plasmid #107494 | pCEP4-SERTP499K-myc | addgene partial sequence | sequence record 205710 | Addgene Partial NGS Result
GCTCCTGCTCCTGCTCCTGTTCCACCGTGGGTCCCTTTGCAGCCAATGCAACTTGGACGTTTTTGGGGTC
TCCGGACACCATCTCTATGTCTTGGCCCTGATCCTGAGCCGCCCGGGGCTCCTGGTCTTCCGCCTCCTCG
TCCTCGTCCTCTTCCCCGTCCTCGTCCATGGTTATCACCCCCTCTTCTTTGAGGTCCACTGCCGCCGGAG
CCTTCTGGTCCAGATGTGTCTCCCTTCTCTCCTAGGCCATTTCCAGGTCCTGTACCTGGCCCCTCGTCAG
ACATGATTCACACTAAAAGAGATCAATAGACATCTTTATTAGACGACGCTCAGTGAATACAGGGAGTGCA
GACTCCTGCCCCCTCCAACAGCCCCCCCACCCTCATCCCCTTCATGGTCGCTGTCAGACAGATCCAGGTC
TGAAAATTCCCCATCCTCCGAACCATCCTCGTCCTCATCACCAATTACTCGCAGCCCGGAAAACTCCCGC
TGAACATCCTCAAGATTTGCGTCCTGAGCCTCAAGCCAGGCCTCAAATTCCTCGTCCCCCTTTTTGCTGG
ACGGTAGGGATGGGGATTCTCGGGACCCCTCCTCTTCCTCTTCAAGGTCACCAGACAGAGATGCTACTGG
GGCAACGGAAGAAAAGCTGGGTGCGGCCTGTGAGGATCAGCTTATCGATGATAAGCTGTCAAACATGAGA
ATTCTTGAAGACGAAAGGGCCTCGTGATACGCCTATTTTTATAGGTTAATGTCATGATAATAATGGTTTC
TTAGACGTCAGGTGGCACTTTTCGGGGAAATGTGCGCGGAACCCCTATTTGTTTATTTTTCTAAATACAT
TCAAATATGTATCCGCTCATGAGACAATAACCCTGATAAATGCTTCAATAATATTGAAAAAGGAAGAGTA
TGAGTATTCAACATTTCCGTGTCGCCCTTATTCCCTTTTTTGCGGCATTTTGCCTTCCTGTTTTTGCTCA
CCCAGAAACGCTGGTGAAAGTAAAAGATGCTGAAGATCAGTTGGGTGCACGAGTGGGTTACATCGAACTG
GATCTCAACAGCGGTAAGATCCTTGAGAGTTTTCGCCCCGAAGAACGTTTTCCAATGATGAGCACTTTTA
AAGTTCTGCTATGTGGCGCGGTATTATCCCGTGTTGACGCCGGGCAAGAGCAACTCGGTCGCCGCATACA
CTATTCTCAGAATGACTTGGTTGAGTACTCACCAGTCACAGAAAAGCATCTTACGGATGGCATGACAGTA
AGAGAATTATGCAGTGCTGCCATAACCATGAGTGATAACACTGCGGCCAACTTACTTCTGACAACGATCG
GAGGACCGAAGGAGCTAACCGCTTTTTTGCACAACATGGGGGATCATGTAACTCGCCTTGATCGTTGGGA
ACCGGAGCTGAATGAAGCCATACCAAACGACGAGCGTGACACCACGATGCCTGCAGCAATGGCAACAACG
TTGCGCAAACTATTAACTGGCGAACTACTTACTCTAGCTTCCCGGCAACAATTAATAGACTGGATGGAGG
CGGATAAAGTTGCAGGACCACTTCTGCGCTCGGCCCTTCCGGCTGGCTGGTTTATTGCTGATAAATCTGG
AGCCGGTGAGCGTGGGTCTCGCGGTATCATTGCAGCACTGGGGCCAGATGGTAAGCCCTCCCGTATCGTA
GTTATCTACACGACGGGGAGTCAGGCAACTATGGATGAACGAAATAGACAGATCGCTGAGATAGGTGCCT
CACTGATTAAGCATTGGTAACTGTCAGACCAAGTTTACTCATATATACTTTAGATTGATTTAAAACTTCA
TTTTTAATTTAAAAGGATCTAGGTGAAGATCCTTTTTGATAATCTCATGACCAAAATCCCTTAACGTGAG
TTTTCGTTCCACTGAGCGTCAGACCCCGTAGAAAAGATCAAAGGATCTTCTTGAGATCCTTTTTTTCTGC
GCGTAATCTGCTGCTTGCAAACAAAAAAACCACCGCTACCAGCGGTGGTTTGTTTGCCGGATCAAGAGCT
ACCAACTCTTTTTCCGAAGGTAACTGGCTTCAGCAGAGCGCAGATACCAAATACTGTCCTTCTAGTGTAG
CCGTAGTTAGGCCACCACTTCAAGAACTCTGTAGCACCGCCTACATACCTCGCTCTGCTAATCCTGTTAC
CAGTGGCTGCTGCCAGTGGCGATAAGTCGTGTCTTACCGGGTTGGACTCAAGACGATAGTTACCGGATAA
GGCGCAGCGGTCGGGCTGAACGGGGGGTTCGTGCACACAGCCCAGCTTGGAGCGAACGACCTACACCGAA
CTGAGATACCTACAGCGTGAGCTATGAGAAAGCGCCACGCTTCCCGAAGGGAGAAAGGCGGACAGGTATC
CGGTAAGCGGCAGGGTCGGAACAGGAGAGCGCACGAGGGAGCTTCCAGGGGGAAACGCCTGGTATCTTTA
TAGTCCTGTCGGGTTTCGCCACCTCTGACTTGAGCGTCGATTTTTGTGATGCTCGTCAGGGGGGCGGAGC
CTATGGAAAAACGCCAGCAACGCGGCCTTTTTACGGTTCCTGGCCTTTTGCTGGCCTTGAAGCTGTCCCT
GATGGTCGTCATCTACCTGCCTGGACAGCATGGCCTGCAACGCGGGCATCCCGATGCCGCCGGAAGCGAG
AAGAATCATAATGGGGAAGGCCATCCAGCCTCGCGTCGCGAACGCCAGCAAGACGTAGCCCAGCGCGTCG
GCCCCGAGATGCGCCGCGTGCGGCTGCTGGAGATGGCGGACGCGATGGATATGTTCTGCCAAGGGTTGGT
TTGCGCATTCACAGTTCTCCGCAAGAATTGATTGGCTCCAATTCTTGGAGTGGTGAATCCGTTAGCGAGG
TGCCGCCCTGCTTCATCCCCGTGGCCCGTTGCTCGCGTTTGCTGGCGGTGTCCCCGGAAGAAATATATTT
GCATGTCTTTAGTTCTATGATGACACAAACCCCGCCCAGCGTCTTGTCATTGGCGAATTCGAACACGCAG
ATGCAGTCGGGGCGGCGCGGTCCGAGGTCCACTTCGCATATTAAGGTGACGCGTGTGGCCTCGAACACCG
AGCGACCCTGCAGCGACCCGCTTAACAGCGTCAACAGCGTGCCGCAGATCCCGGGGGGCAATGAGATATG
AAAAAGCCTGAACTCACCGCGACGTCTGTCGAGAAGTTTCTGATCGAAAAGTTCGACAGCGTCTCCGACC
TGATGCAGCTCTCGGAGGGCGAAGAATCTCGTGCTTTCAGCTTCGATGTAGGAGGGCGTGGATATGTCCT
GCGGGTAAATAGCTGCGCCGATGGTTTCTACAAAGATCGTTATGTTTATCGGCACTTTGCATCGGCCGCG
CTCCCGATTCCGGAAGTGCTTGACATTGGGGAATTCAGCGAGAGCCTGACCTATTGCATCTCCCGCCGTG
CACAGGGTGTCACGTTGCAAGACCTGCCTGAAACCGAACTGCCCGCTGTTCTGCAGCCGGTCGCGGAGGC
CATGGATGCGATCGCTGCGGCCGATCTTAGCCAGACGAGCGGGTTCGGCCCATTCGGACCGCAAGGAATC
GGTCAATACACTACATGGCGTGATTTCATATGCGCGATTGCTGATCCCCATGTGTATCACTGGCAAACTG
TGATGGACGACACCGTCAGTGCGTCCGTCGCGCAGGCTCTCGATGAGCTGATGCTTTGGGCCGAGGACTG
CCCCGAAGTCCGGCACCTCGTGCACGCGGATTTCGGCTCCAACAATGTCCTGACGGACAATGGCCGCATA
ACAGCGGTCATTGACTGGAGCGAGGCGATGTTCGGGGATTCCCAATACGAGGTCGCCAACATCTTCTTCT
GGAGGCCGTGGTTGGCTTGTATGGAGCAGCAGACGCGCTACTTCGAGCGGAGGCATCCGGAGCTTGCAGG
ATCGCCGCGGCTCCGGGCGTATATGCTCCGCATTGGTCTTGACCAACTCTATCAGAGCTTGGTTGACGGC
AATTTCGATGATGCAGCTTGGGCGCAGGGTCGATGCGACGCAATCGTCCGATCCGGAGCCGGGACTGTCG
GGCGTACACAAATCGCCCGCAGAAGCGCGGCCGTCTGGACCGATGGCTGTGTAGAAGTACTCGCCGATAG
TGGAAACCGACGCCCCAGCACTCGTCCGGATCGGGAGATGGGGGAGGCTAACTGAAACACGGAAGGAGAC
AATACCGGAAGGAACCCGCGCTATGACGGCAATAAAAAGACAGAATAAAACGCACGGGTGTTGGGTCGTT
TGTTCATAAACGCGGGGTTCGGTCCCAGGGCTGGCACTCTGTCGATACCCCACCGAGACCCCATTGGGGC
CAATACGCCCGCGTTTCTTCCTTTTCCCCACCCCACCCCCCAAGTTCGGGTGAAGGCCCAGGGCTCGCAG
CCAACGTCGGGGCGGCAGGCCCTGCCATAGCCACTGGCCCCGTGGGTTAGGGACGGGGTCCCCCATGGGG
AATGGTTTATGGTTCGTGGGGGTTATTATTTTGGGCGTTGCGTGGGGTCAGGTCCACGACTGGACTGAGC
AGACAGACCCATGGTTTTTGGATGGCCTGGGCATGGACCGCATGTACTGGCGCGACACGAACACCGGGCG
TCTGTGGCTGCCAAACACCCCCGACCCCCAAAAACCACCGCGCGGATTTCTGGCGTGCCAAGCTAGTCGA
CCAATTCTCATGTTTGACAGCTTATCATCGCAGATCCGGGCAACGTTGTTGCCATTGCTGCAGGCGCAGA
ACTGGTAGGTATGGAAGATCTATACATTGAATCAATATTGGCAATTAGCCATATTAGTCATTGGTTATAT
AGCATAAATCAATATTGGCTATTGGCCATTGCATACGTTGTATCTATATCATAATATGTACATTTATATT
GGCTCATGTCCAATATGACCGCCATGTTGACATTGATTATTGACTAGTTATTAATAGTAATCAATTACGG
GGTCATTAGTTCATAGCCCATATATGGAGTTCCGCGTTACATAACTTACGGTAAATGGCCCGCCTGGCTG
ACCGCCCAACGACCCCCGCCCATTGACGTCAATAATGACGTATGTTCCCATAGTAACGCCAATAGGGACT
TTCCATTGACGTCAATGGGTGGAGTATTTACGGTAAACTGCCCACTTGGCAGTACATCAAGTGTATCATA
TGCCAAGTCCGCCCCCTATTGACGTCAATGACGGTAAATGGCCCGCCTGGCATTATGCCCAGTACATGAC
CTTACGGGACTTTCCTACTTGGCAGTACATCTACGTATTAGTCATCGCTATTACCATGGTGATGCGGTTT
TGGCAGTACACCAATGGGCGTGGATAGCGGTTTGACTCACGGGGATTTCCAAGTCTCCACCCCATTGACG
TCAATGGGAGTTTGTTTTGGCACCAAAATCAACGGGACTTTCCAAAATGTCGTAATAACCCCGCCCCGTT
GACGCAAATGGGCGGTAGGCGTGTACGGTGGGAGGTCTATATAAGCAGAGCTCGTTTAGTGAACCGTCAG
ATCTCTAGAAGCTGGGTACCAGCTGCTAGCGCCACCATGGAGACCACCCCCCTGAACAGTCAAAAGCAAC
TCTCTGCCTGTGAGGATGGAGAGGACTGTCAGGAGAATGGCGTTCTTCAAAAGGTTGTACCCACCCCTGG
AGATAAGGTGGAAAGCGGCCAGATTTCCAACGGCTACAGCGCCGTGCCATCACCTGGAGCCGGGGATGAT
ACACGGCACAGCATTCCCGCAACCACCACGACACTGGTTGCAGAGCTTCACCAGGGCGAGAGGGAGACGT
GGGGCAAAAAGGTAGATTTTCTGCTTTCCGTGATCGGTTACGCGGTCGATCTGGGGAACGTGTGGAGGTT
CCCTTACATTTGTTACCAAAACGGAGGGGGTGCCTTCTTGCTGCCCTACACAATTATGGCGATTTTTGGG
GGTATCCCGCTCTTCTACATGGAACTGGCCTTGGGTCAGTACCACCGGAACGGCTGCATTAGCATTTGGC
GCAAGATATGCCCCATTTTCAAGGGAATCGGATACGCAATCTGTATAATCGCGTTCTATATTGCATCATA
TTACAACACCATCATGGCCTGGGCCCTTTATTACTTGATCAGCAGTTTCACCGACCAATTGCCGTGGACG
AGCTGTAAGAACTCATGGAATACCGGGAACTGTACCAACTACTTCTCTGAGGACAGCTCAGGAGGTAGCG
GGGGTGAACAGAAGCTGATTAGCGAGGAGGACTTGGGCAGTCCAGGCGGAAGCGGCAACATCACTTGGAC
ACTCCATAGTACGAGCCCCGCAGAGGAGTTTTACACCAGGCACGTACTGCAGATTCATAGGAGCAAGGGT
CTGCAAGACCTGGGCGGTATTAGCTGGCAGCTCGCATTGTGCATAATGTTGATCTTTACGGTGATCTATT
TCTCTATCTGGAAGGGAGTAAAGACATCCGGCAAGGTGGTGTGGGTGACGGCGACCTTCCCCTACATTAT
ACTCAGCGTGTTGTTGGTGAGGGGGGCAACCCTGCCTGGGGCCTGGCGAGGCGTGCTGTTCTATCTCAAG
CCAAACTGGCAGAAGCTTCTTGAAACCGGAGTGTGGATCGACGCGGCCGCGCAAATCTTCTTTTCCCTCG
GTCCCGGCTTCGGGGTCCTTCTGGCATTCGCAAGCTACAACAAGTTCAACAATAACTGCTACCAGGACGC
CCTCGTGACAAGTGTAGTGAACTGCATGACCTCTTTCGTGAGCGGGTTTGTGATCTTCACAGTACTCGGA
TATATGGCTGAGATGAGGAACGAAGATGTTAGTGAGGTTGCCAAAGACGCTGGCCCGAGCCTGTTGTTCA
TCACATACGCCGAGGCTATCGCGAACATGCCCGCATCTACTTTCTTCGCCATCATCTTTTTCCTGATGCT
GATAACCCTTGGGCTGGATAGCACCTTCGCCGGACTGGAGGGTGTCATCACTGCCGTTCTCGACGAGTTC
CCCCATGTGTGGGCCAAGCGACGGGAAAGGTTCGTGCTGGCCGTCGTAATCACATGCTTCTTCGGCTCAC
TGGTGACCCTTACCTTTGGCGGTGCGTACGTGGTCAAGCTGCTCGAAGAGTACGCCACTGGAAAGGCGGT
TCTGACCGTGGCATTGATCGAGGCCGTGGCCGTAAGCTGGTTTTACGGCATCACGCAGTTCTGTAGGGAC
GTGAAAGAGATGCTGGGCTTTTCTCCCGGTTGGTTTTGGAGGATTTGTTGGGTAGCAATTAGCCCCCTGT
TTCTCCTTTTCATTATTTGCTCTTTTCTGATGTCTCCACCGCAGCTCCGACTGTTTCAGTACAACTACCC
CTACTGGTCAATTATCCTGGGCTATTGTATCGGCACCTCAAGTTTCATCTGCATCCCCACATACATCGCA
TACAGACTGATAATTACGCCCGGTACTTTTAAGGAGCGAATCATTAAAAGCATAACCCCCGAAACCCCCA
CCGAGATCCCTTGTGGCGATATAAGACTCAATGCGGTCTAATAGCTCGAGGCCGGCAAGGCCGGATCCAG
ACATGATAAGATACATTGATGAGTTTGGACAAACCACAACTAGAATGCAGTGAAAAAAATGCTTTATTTG
TGAAATTTGTGATGCTATTGCTTTATTTGTAACCATTATAAGCTGCAATAAACAAGTTAACAACAACAAT
TGCATTCATTTTATGTTTCAGGTTCAGGGGGAGGTGTGGGAGGTTTTTTAAAGCAAGTAAAACCTCTACA
AATGTGGTATGGCTGATTATGATCCGGCTGCCTCGCGCGTTTCGGTGATGACGGTGAAAACCTCTGACAC
ATGCAGCTCCCGGAGACGGTCACAGCTTGTCTGTAAGCGGATGCCGGGAGCAGACAAGCCCGTCAGGGCG
CGTCAGCGGGTGTTGGCGGGTGTCGGGGCGCAGCCATGAGGTCGACTCTAGAGGATCGATCCCCGCCCCG
GACGAACTAAACCTGACTACGACATCTCTGCCCCTTCTTCGCGGGGCAGTGCATGTAATCCCTTCAGTTG
GTTGGTACAACTTGCCAACTGGGCCCTGTTCCACATGTGACACGGGGGGGGACCAAACACAAAGGGGTTC
TCTGACTGTAGTTGACATCCTTATAAATGGATGTGCACATTTGCCAACACTGAGTGGCTTTCATCCTGGA
GCAGACTTTGCAGTCTGTGGACTGCAACACAACATTGCCTTTATGTGTAACTCTTGGCTGAAGCTCTTAC
ACCAATGCTGGGGGACATGTACCTCCCAGGGGCCCAGGAAGACTACGGGAGGCTACACCAACGTCAATCA
GAGGGGCCTGTGTAGCTACCGATAAGCGGACCCTCAAGAGGGCATTAGCAATAGTGTTTATAAGGCCCCC
TTGTTAACCCTAAACGGGTAGCATATGCTTCCCGGGTAGTAGTATATACTATCCAGACTAACCCTAATTC
AATAGCATATGTTACCCAACGGGAAGCATATGCTATCGAATTAGGGTTAGTAAAAGGGTCCTAAGGAACA
GCGATATCTCCCACCCCATGAGCTGTCACGGTTTTATTTACATGGGGTCAGGATTCCACGAGGGTAGTGA
ACCATTTTAGTCACAAGGGCAGTGGCTGAAGATCAAGGAGCGGGCAGTGAACTCTCCTGAATCTTCGCCT
GCTTCTTCATTCTCCTTCGTTTAGCTAATAGAATAACTGCTGAGTTGTGAACAGTAAGGTGTATGTGAGG
TGCTCGAAAACAAGGTTTCAGGTGACGCCCCCAGAATAAAATTTGGACGGGGGGTTCAGTGGTGGCATTG
TGCTATGACACCAATATAACCCTCACAAACCCCTTGGGCAATAAATACTAGTGTAGGAATGAAACATTCT
GAATATCTTTAACAATAGAAATCCATGGGGTGGGGACAAGCCGTAAAGACTGGATGTCCATCTCACACGA
ATTTATGGCTATGGGCAACACATAATCCTAGTGCAATATGATACTGGGGTTATTAAGATGTGTCCCAGGC
AGGGACCAAGACAGGTGAACCATGTTGTTACACTCTATTTGTAACAAGGGGAAAGAGAGTGGACGCCGAC
AGCAGCGGACTCCACTGGTTGTCTCTAACACCCCCGAAAATTAAACGGGGCTCCACGCCAATGGGGCCCA
TAAACAAAGACAAGTGGCCACTCTTTTTTTTGAAATTGTGGAGTGGGGGCACGCGTCAGCCCCCACACGC
CGCCCTGCGGTTTTGGACTGTAAAATAAGGGTGTAATAACTTGGCTGATTGTAACCCCGCTAACCACTGC
GGTCAAACCACTTGCCCACAAAACCACTAATGGCACCCCGGGGAATACCTGCATAAGTAGGTGGGCGGGC
CAAGATAGGGGCGCGATTGCTGCGATCTGGAGGACAAATTACACACACTTGCGCCTGAGCGCCAAGCACA
GGGTTGTTGGTCCTCATATTCACGAGGTCGCTGAGAGCACGGTGGGCTAATGTTGCCATGGGTAGCATAT
ACTACCCAAATATCTGGATAGCATATGCTATCCTAATCTATATCTGGGTAGCATAGGCTATCCTAATCTA
TATCTGGGTAGCATATGCTATCCTAATCTATATCTGGGTAGTATATGCTATCCTAATTTATATCTGGGTA
GCATAGGCTATCCTAATCTATATCTGGGTAGCATATGCTATCCTAATCTATATCTGGGTAGTATATGCTA
TCCTAATCTGTATCCGGGTAGCATATGCTATCCTAATAGAGATTAGGGTAGTATATGCTATCCTAATTTA
TATCTGGGTAGCATATACTACCCAAATATCTGGATAGCATATGCTATCCTAATCTATATCTGGGTAGCAT
ATGCTATCCTAATCTATATCTGGGTAG
